>Addgene plasmid #42675 | TAL3212 | depositor partial sequence | sequence record 57795 | TAL3212 sequence 2430 bps
TCTAGAGCTAGCACCATGGACTACAAAGACCATGACGGTGATTATAAAGATCATGACATCGATTACAAGG
ATGACGATGACAAGATGGCCCCCAAGAAGAAGAGGAAGGTGGGCATTCACCGCGGGGTACCTATGGTGGA
CTTGAGGACACTCGGTTATTCGCAACAGCAACAGGAGAAAATCAAGCCTAAGGTCAGGAGCACCGTCGCG
CAACACCACGAGGCGCTTGTGGGGCATGGCTTCACTCATGCGCATATTGTCGCGCTTTCACAGCACCCTG
CGGCGCTTGGGACGGTGGCTGTCAAATACCAAGATATGATTGCGGCCCTGCCCGAAGCCACGCACGAGGC
AATTGTAGGGGTCGGTAAACAGTGGTCGGGAGCGCGAGCACTTGAGGCGCTGCTGACTGTGGCGGGTGAG
CTTAGGGGGCCTCCGCTCCAGCTCGACACCGGGCAGCTGCTGAAGATCGCGAAGAGAGGGGGAGTAACAG
CGGTAGAGGCAGTGCACGCCTGGCGCAATGCGCTCACCGGGGCCCCCTTGAACCTGACCCCAGACCAGGT
AGTCGCAATCGCGAACAATAATGGGGGAAAGCAAGCCCTGGAAACCGTGCAAAGGTTGTTGCCGGTCCTT
TGTCAAGACCACGGCCTTACACCGGAGCAAGTCGTGGCCATTGCAAATAATAACGGTGGCAAACAGGCTC
TTGAGACGGTTCAGAGACTTCTCCCAGTTCTCTGTCAAGCCCACGGGCTGACTCCCGATCAAGTTGTAGC
GATTGCGAATAACAATGGAGGGAAACAAGCATTGGAGACTGTCCAACGGCTCCTTCCCGTGTTGTGTCAA
GCCCACGGTTTGACGCCTGCACAAGTGGTCGCCATCGCCAACAACAACGGCGGTAAGCAGGCGCTGGAAA
CAGTACAGCGCCTGCTGCCTGTACTGTGCCAGGATCATGGACTGACCCCAGACCAGGTAGTCGCAATCGC
GTCGAACATTGGGGGAAAGCAAGCCCTGGAAACCGTGCAAAGGTTGTTGCCGGTCCTTTGTCAAGACCAC
GGCCTTACACCGGAGCAAGTCGTGGCCATTGCAAGCAACATCGGTGGCAAACAGGCTCTTGAGACGGTTC
AGAGACTTCTCCCAGTTCTCTGTCAAGCCCACGGGCTGACTCCCGATCAAGTTGTAGCGATTGCGAATAA
CAATGGAGGGAAACAAGCATTGGAGACTGTCCAACGGCTCCTTCCCGTGTTGTGTCAAGCCCACGGTTTG
ACGCCTGCACAAGTGGTCGCCATCGCCTCCAATATTGGCGGTAAGCAGGCGCTGGAAACAGTACAGCGCC
TGCTGCCTGTACTGTGCCAGGATCATGGACTGACCCCAGACCAGGTAGTCGCAATCGCGTCAAACGGAGG
GGGAAAGCAAGCCCTGGAAACCGTGCAAAGGTTGTTGCCGGTCCTTTGTCAAGACCACGGCCTTACACCG
GAGCAAGTCGTGGCCATTGCAAATAATAACGGTGGCAAACAGGCTCTTGAGACGGTTCAGAGACTTCTCC
CAGTTCTCTGTCAAGCCCACGGGCTGACTCCCGATCAAGTTGTAGCGATTGCGTCGCATGACGGAGGGAA
ACAAGCATTGGAGACTGTCCAACGGCTCCTTCCCGTGTTGTGTCAAGCCCACGGTTTGACGCCTGCACAA
GTGGTCGCCATCGCCTCGAATGGCGGCGGTAAGCAGGCGCTGGAAACAGTACAGCGCCTGCTGCCTGTAC
TGTGCCAGGATCATGGACTGACCCCAGACCAGGTAGTCGCAATCGCGTCAAACGGAGGGGGAAAGCAAGC
CCTGGAAACCGTGCAAAGGTTGTTGCCGGTCCTTTGTCAAGACCACGGCCTTACACCGGAGCAAGTCGTG
GCCATTGCAAGCAATGGGGGTGGCAAACAGGCTCTTGAGACGGTTCAGAGACTTCTCCCAGTTCTCTGTC
AAGCCCACGGGCTGACTCCCGATCAAGTTGTAGCGATTGCGTCGCATGACGGAGGGAAACAAGCATTGGA
GACTGTCCAACGGCTCCTTCCCGTGTTGTGTCAAGCCCACGGTTTGACGCCTGCACAAGTGGTCGCCATC
GCCAGCCATGATGGCGGTAAGCAGGCGCTGGAAACAGTACAGCGCCTGCTGCCTGTACTGTGCCAGGATC
ATGGACTGACACCCGAACAGGTGGTCGCCATTGCTTCTAACATCGGAGGACGGCCAGCCTTGGAGTCCAT
CGTAGCCCAATTGTCCAGGCCCGATCCCGCGTTGGCTGCGTTAACGAATGACCATCTGGTGGCGTTGGCA
TGTCTTGGTGGACGACCCGCGCTCGATGCAGTCAAAAAGGGTCTGCCTCATGCTCCCGCATTGATCAAAA
GAACCAACCGGCGGATTCCCGAGAGAACTTCCCATCGAGTCGCGGGATCC
