>Addgene plasmid #42675 | TAL3212 | addgene partial sequence | sequence record 61130 | JDS-TALEN-F 5'-TAGGGGTCGGTAAACAGTGG-3'
TGGCGGGTGAGCTTAGGGGGCCTCCGCTCCAGCTCGACACCGGGCAGCTGCTGAAGATCGCGAAGAGAGG
GGGAGTAACAGCGGTAGAGGCAGTGCACGCCTGGCGCAATGCGCTCACCGGGGCCCCCTTGAACCTGACC
CCAGACCAGGTAGTCGCAATCGCGAACAATAATGGGGGAAAGCAAGCCCTGGAAACCGTGCAAAGGTTGT
TGCCGGTCCTTTGTCAAGACCACGGCCTTACACCGGAGCAAGTCGTGGCCATTGCAAATAATAACGGTGG
CAAACAGGCTCTTGAGACGGTTCAGAGACTTCTCCCAGTTCTCTGTCAAGCCCACGGGCTGACTCCCGAT
CAAGTTGTAGCGATTGCGAATAACAATGGAGGGAAACAAGCATTGGAGACTGTCCAACGGCTCCTTCCCG
TGTTGTGTCAAGCCCACGGTTTGACGCCTGCACAAGTGGTCGCCATCGCCAACAACAACGGCGGTAAGCA
GGCGCTGGAAACAGTACAGCGCCTGCTGCCTGTACTGTGCCAGGATCATGGACTGACCCCAGACCAGGTA
GTCGCAATCGCGTCGAACATTGGGGGAAAGCAAGCCCTGGAAACCGTGCAAAGGTTGTTGCCGGTCCTTT
GTCAAGACCACGGCCTTACACCGGAGCAAGTCGTGGCCATTGCAAGCAACATCGGTGGCAAACAGGCTCT
TGAGACGGTTCAGAGACTTCTCCCAGTTCTCTGTCAAGCCCACGGGCTGACTCCCGATCAAGTTGTAGCG
ATTGCGAATAACAATGGAGGGAA
