[The description below was written by a language model from this plasmid's Addgene catalogue record.]
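Description:
TAL3212 is a TALEN expression plasmid built on the JDS70 backbone, a mammalian expression vector that also carries a T7 promoter. It is maintained in E. coli as a high-copy plasmid under ampicillin selection. The record gives catalogue fields only, with no feature table, so elements such as the origin of replication and the polyadenylation signal are not listed. The use of a BGH reverse sequencing primer does suggest a BGH terminator region downstream of the coding sequence.

The insert, about 1.6 kb, is an engineered TAL effector repeat array designated ZebrafishCommunity-arf6-left. It was designed to recognise the left half-site of a target in the zebrafish (Danio rerio) arf6 gene. The array was cloned into the backbone by restriction-based assembly that destroyed the cloning sites. This places it in frame between backbone-encoded parts: an N-terminal 3X FLAG tag and a C-terminal wild-type FokI nuclease domain. The backbone presumably also supplies the flanking TALE-derived sequences that complete the DNA-binding protein, though the record does not detail these.

Expression is driven by the CMV promoter in transfected cells. The T7 designation indicates that the coding sequence can also be transcribed in vitro to produce mRNA, the usual route for delivery into zebrafish embryos. Because FokI cleaves as a dimer, this "left" monomer is intended to be used with a matching right-half-site TALEN. The pair introduces a double-strand break in the spacer between the two binding sites. Error-prone repair of that break then yields insertion or deletion mutations, supporting targeted disruption of arf6 in zebrafish cells. The FLAG tag allows detection of the expressed nuclease.
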