Addgene plasmid #42675: TAL3212
Depositing lab: Keith Joung. Depositing organization: Massachusetts General Hospital. Publication: Targeted gene disruption in somatic zebrafish cells using engineered TALENs. Sander JD, Cade L, Khayter C, Reyon D, Peterson RT, Joung JK, Yeh JR. Nat Biotechnol. 2011 Aug 5;29(8):697-8. doi: 10.1038/nbt.1934. PubMed 21822241.
Backbone
  Vector backbone: JDS70
  Backbone manufacturer: Addgene plasmid #32285
  Backbone size w/o insert (bp): 6447
  Vector type: Mammalian Expression ; T7
Growth in bacteria
  Bacterial resistance: Ampicillin, 100 μg/mL
  Growth temperature: 37°C
  Growth strain: XL1 Blue
  Copy number: High Copy
Gene/Insert
  Gene/Insert name: ZebrafishCommunity-arf6-left (alt name: arf6)
  Species: D. rerio (zebrafish)
  Insert size (bp): 1640
  Promoter: CMV
  Tag / fusion protein: 3X Flag (N terminal on backbone); WT FOKI (C terminal on backbone)
  Cloning method: Restriction Enzyme; 5′ cloning site N/A (destroyed during cloning); 3′ cloning site N/A (destroyed during cloning)
  Sequencing primers: 5′ CMV-F; 3′ BGH-rev
Terms and licenses: Academic/Nonprofit Terms; Industry Terms: Not Available to Industry
Depositor comments: Target binding site: TGGGGAAGATGCTTTCCA It is strongly recommended that users perform a diagnostic digest to verify this plasmid prior to use. For example, a double digest of the plasmid with BamHI and KpnI should result in two bands at 2.3kb and 5.8kb.
How to cite: TAL3212 was a gift from Keith Joung (Addgene plasmid # 42675 ; http://n2t.net/addgene:42675 ; RRID:Addgene_42675)
